>Addgene plasmid #236701 | pAAVLINKv1-pCALM1-Cre-3' NEO1 | addgene full sequence | sequence record 479486 | Addgene NGS Result
CCTGCAGGCAGCTGCGCGCTCGCTCGCTCACTGAGGCCGCCCGGGCGTCGGGCGACCTTTGGTCGCCCGG
CCTCAGTGAGCGAGCGAGCGCGCAGAGAGGGAGTGGCCAACTCCATCACTAGGGGTTCCTGCGGCCGCAC
GCGTCGCTCTGCGCGAGGCGGCTCCGCCGCGGCGGAGGGATACGGCGCACCATATATATATCGCGGGGCG
CAGACTCGCGCTCCGGCAGTGGTGCTGGGAGTGTCGTGGACGCCGTGCCGTTACTCGTACGCCACCATGT
CCAATTTACTGACCGTACACCAAAATTTGCCTGCATTACCGGTCGATGCAACGAGTGATGAGGTTCGCAA
GAACCTGATGGACATGTTCAGGGATCGCCAGGCGTTTTCTGAGCATACCTGGAAAATGCTTCTGTCCGTT
TGCCGGTCGTGGGCGGCATGGTGCAAGTTGAATAACCGGAAATGGTTTCCCGCAGAACCTGAAGATGTTC
GCGATTATCTTCTATATCTTCAGGCGCGCGGTCTGGCAGTAAAAACCATCCAGCAACATTTGGGCCAGCT
AAACATGCTTCATCGTCGGTCCGGGCTGCCACGACCAAGTGACAGCAATGCTGTTTCACTGGTTATGCGG
CGGATCCGAAAAGAAAACGTTGATGCCGGTGAACGTGCAAAACAGGCTCTAGCGTTCGAACGCACTGATT
TCGACCAGGTTCGTTCACTCATGGAAAATAGCGATCGCTGCCAGGATATACGTAATCTGGCATTTCTGGG
GATTGCTTATAACACCCTGTTACGTATAGCCGAAATTGCCAGGATCAGGGTTAAAGATATCTCACGTACT
GACGGTGGGAGAATGTTAATCCATATTGGCAGAACGAAAACGCTGGTTAGCACCGCAGGTGTAGAGAAGG
CACTTAGCCTGGGGGTAACTAAACTGGTCGAGCGATGGATTTCCGTCTCTGGTGTAGCTGATGATCCGAA
TAACTACCTGTTTTGCCGGGTCAGAAAAAATGGTGTTGCCGCGCCATCTGCCACCAGCCAGCTATCAACT
CGCGCCCTGGAAGGGATTTTTGAAGCAACTCATCGATTGATTTACGGCGCTAAGGATGACTCTGGTCAGA
GATACCTGGCCTGGTCTGGACACAGTGCCCGTGTCGGAGCCGCGCGAGATATGGCCCGCGCTGGAGTTTC
AATACCGGAGATCATGCAAGCTGGTGGCTGGACCAATGTAAATATTGTAATGAACTATATCCGTAACCTG
GATAGTGAAACAGGGGCAATGGTGCGCCTGCTGGAAGATGGCGATTAGGTAAGTATCAAGGTTACAAGAC
AGGTTTAAGGAGACCAATAACTAGTATAACTTCGTATAGGATACTTTATAGCAATTTATGAAACTGGGCT
TGTCGAGACAGAGAAGACTCTTGCGTTTCTGATAGGCACCTATTGGTCTTACTGACATCCACTTTGCCTT
TCTCTCCACAGGTCTTGATCGGGGGACTGAGTATAATTTCCGAGTGGCTGCTCTAACAATCAATGGTACA
GGCCCGGCAACTGACTGGCTGTCTGCTGAAACTTTTGAAAGTGACCTAGATGAAACTCGTGTTCCTGAAG
TGCCTAGCTCTCTTCACGTACGCCCGCTCGTTACTAGCATCGTAGTGAGCTGGACTCCTCCAGAGAATCA
GAACATTGTGGTCAGAGGTTACGCCATTGGTTATGGCATTGGCAGCCCTCATGCCCAGACCATCAAAGTG
GACTATAAACAGCGCTATTACACCATTGAAAATCTGGATCCCAGCTCTCACTATGTGATTACCCTGAAAG
CATTTAATAACGTGGGTGAAGGCATCCCCCTGTATGAGAGTGCTGTGACCAGGCCTCACACAGTGCCAGA
TCCCACTCCCATGATGCCACCAGTGGGAGTTCAGGCTTCCATTCTGAGTCATGACACCATCAGGATTACG
TGGGCAGACAACTCGCTGCCCAAGCACCAGAAGATTACAGACTCCCGATACTACACCGTCCGATGGAAAA
CCAACATCCCAGCAAACACCAAGTACAAGAATGCAAATGCAACCACTTTGAGTTATTTGGTGACTGGTTT
AAAGCCGAATACACTCTATGAATTCTCTGTGATGGTGACCAAAGGTCGAAGATCAAGTACATGGAGTATG
ACAGCCCATGGGACCACCTTTGAATTAGTTCCGACTTCTCCACCCAAGGATGTGACTGTTGTGAGTAAAG
AGGGGAAACCTAAGACCATAATTGTGAATTGGCAGCCTCCCTCCGAAGCCAATGGCAAAATTACAGGTTA
CATCATATATTACAGTACAGATGTGAATGCAGAGATACATGACTGGGTTATTGAGCCTGTTGTGGGAAAC
AGACTGACTCACCAGATACAAGAGTTAACTCTTGACACACCATACTACTTCAAAATCCAGGCACGGAACT
CAAAGGGCATGGGACCCATGTCTGAAGCTGTCCAATTCAGAACACCTAAAGCGGACTCCTCTGATAAAAT
GCCTAATGATCAAGCCTCAGGGTCTGGAGGGAAAGGAAGCCGGCTGCCAGACCTAGGATCCGACTACAAA
CCTCCAATGAGCGGCAGTAACAGCCCTCATGGGAGCCCCACCTCTCCTCTGGACAGTAATATGCTGCTGG
TCATAATTGTTTCTGTTGGCGTCATCACCATCGTGGTGGTTGTGATTATCGCTGTCTTTTGTACCCGTCG
TACCACCTCTCACCAGAAAAAGAAACGAGCTGCCTGCAAATCAGTGAATGGCTCTCATAAGTACAAAGGG
AATTCCAAAGATGTGAAACCTCCAGATCTCTGGATCCATCATGAGAGACTGGAGCTGAAACCCATTGATA
AGTCTCCAGACCCAAACCCCATCATGACTGATACTCCAATTCCTCGCAACTCTCAAGATATCACACCAGT
TGACAACTCCATGGACAGCAATATCCATCAAAGGCGAAATTCATACAGAGGGCATGAGTCAGAGGACAGC
ATGTCTACACTGGCTGGAAGGCGAGGAATGAGACCAAAAATGATGATGCCCTTTGACTCCCAGCCACCCC
AGCCTGTGATTAGTGCCCATCCCATCCATTCCCTCGATAACCCTCACCATCATTTCCACTCCAGCAGCCT
CGCTTCTCCAGCTCGCAGTCATCTCTACCACCCGGGCAGCCCATGGCCCATTGGCACATCCATGTCCCTT
TCAGACAGGGCCAATTCCACAGAATCCGTTCGAAATACCCCCAGCACTGACACCATGCCAGCCTCTTCGT
CTCAAACATGCTGCACTGATCACCAGGACCCTGAAGGTGCTACCAGCTCCTCTTACTTGGCCAGCTCCCA
AGAGGAAGATTCAGGCCAGAGTCTTCCCACTGCCCATGTTCGCCCTTCCCACCCATTGAAGAGCTTCGCC
GTGCCAGCAATCCCGCCTCCAGGACCTCCCACCTATGATCCTGCATTGCCAAGCACACCATTACTGTCCC
AGCAAGCTCTGAACCATCACATTCACTCAGTGAAGACAGCCTCCATCGGGACTCTAGGAAGGAGCCGGCC
TCCTATGCCAGTGGTTGTTCCCAGTGCCCCTGAAGTGCAGGAGACCACAAGGATGTTGGAAGACTCCGAG
AGTAGCTATGAACCAGATGAGCTGACCAAAGAGATGGCCCACCTGGAAGGACTAATGAAGGACCTAAACG
CTATCACAACAGCATGTACAGACTACAAAGACCATGACGGTGATTATAAAGATCATGACATCGACTACAA
GGATGACGATGACAAGTAACTCGAGATAATCAACCTCTGGATTACAAAATTTGTGAAAGATTGACTGGTA
TTCTTAACTATGTTGCTCCTTTTACGCTATGTGGATACGCTGCTTTAATGCCTTTGTATCATGCTATTGC
TTCCCGTATGGCTTTCATTTTCTCCTCCTTGTATAAATCCTGGTTAGTTCTTGCCACGGCGGAACTCATC
GCCGCCTGCCTTGCCCGCTGCTGGACAGGGGCTCGGCTGTTGGGCACTGACAATTCCGTGGTGTTTATTT
GTGAAATTTGTGATGCTATTGCTTTATTTGTAACCATCTAGCTTTATTTGTGAAATTTGTGATGCTATTG
CTTTATTTGTAACCATTATAAGCTGCAATAAACAAGTTAACAACAACAATTGCATTCATTTTATGTTTCA
GGTTCAGGGGGAGATGTGGGAGGTTTTTTAAAGATCTGGAGACCGGTGTGGCACGTGCGGACCGAGCGGC
CGCAGGAACCCCTAGTGATGGAGTTGGCCACTCCCTCTCTGCGCGCTCGCTCGCTCACTGAGGCCGGGCG
ACCAAAGGTCGCCCGACGCCCGGGCTTTGCCCGGGCGGCCTCAGTGAGCGAGCGAGCGCGCAGCTGCCTG
CAGGGGCGCCTGATGCGGTATTTTCTCCTTACGCATCTGTGCGGTATTTCACACCGCATA
[95 nt withheld, positions 4471-4565]
TTAGCGCCCGCTCCTTTCGCTTTCTCCCCTTCCTTTCTCGCCACGTTC
[141 nt withheld, positions 4614-4754]
CCTTTGACGTTGGAGTCCACGTTCTTT
[37 nt withheld, positions 4782-4818]
ACTCTATCTCGGGCTATTCTTTTGATTTATAAGGGATTTTGCCGATTTCGGTCTATTGGTTAAAAAATGA
GCTGATTTAACAAAAATTTAACGCGAATTTTAACAAAATATTAACGTTTACAATTTTATGGTGCACTCTC
AGTACAATCTGCTCTGATGCCGCATAGTTAAGCCAGCCCCGACACCCGCCAACACCCGCTGACGCGCCCT
GACGGGCTTGTCTGCTCCCGGCATCCGCTTACAGACAAGCTGTGACCGTCTCCGGGAGCTGCATGTGTCA
GAGGTTTTCACCGTCATCACCGAAACGCGCGAGACGAAAGGGCCTCGTGATACGCCTATTTTTATAGGTT
AATGTCATGATAATAATGGTTTCTTAGACGTCAGGTGGCACTTTTCGGGGAAATGTGCGCGGAACCCCTA
TTTGTTTATTTTTCTAAATACATTCAAATATGTATCCGCTCATGAGACAATAACCCTGATAAATGCTTCA
ATAATATTGAAAAAGGAAGAGTATGAGTATTCAACATTTCCGTGTCGCCCTTATTCCCTTTTTTGCGGCA
TTTTGCCTTCCTGTTTTTGCTCACCCAGAAACGCTGGTGAAAGTAAAAGATGCTGAAGATCAGTTGGGTG
CACGAGTGGGTTACATCGAACTGGATCTCAACAGCGGTAAGATCCTTGAGAGTTTTCGCCCCGAAGAACG
TTTTCCAATGATGAGCACTTTTAAAGTTCTGCTATGTGGCGCGGTATTATCCCGTATTGACGCCGGGCAA
GAGCAACTCGGTCGCCGCATACACTATTCTCAGAATGACTTGGTTGAGTACTCACCAGTCACAGAAAAGC
ATCTTACGGATGGCATGACAGTAAGAGAATTATGCAGTGCTGCCATAACCATGAGTGATAACACTGCGGC
CAACTTACTTCTGACAACGATCGGAGGACCGAAGGAGCTAACCGCTTTTTTGCACAACATGGGGGATCAT
GTAACTCGCCTTGATCGTTGGGAACCGGAGCTGAATGAAGCCATACCAAACGACGAGCGTGACACCACGA
TGCCTGTAGCAATGGCAACAACGTTGCGCAAACTATTAACTGGCGAACTACTTACTCTAGCTTCCCGGCA
ACAATTAATAGACTGGATGGAGGCGGATAAAGTTGCAGGACCACTTCTGCGCTCGGCCCTTCCGGCTGGC
TGGTTTATTGCTGATAAATCTGGAGCCGGTGAGCGTGGGTCTCGCGGTATCATTGCAGCACTGGGGCCAG
ATGGTAAGCCCTCCCGTATCGTAGTTATCTACACGACGGGGAGTCAGGCAACTATGGATGAACGAAATAG
ACAGATCGCTGAGATAGGTGCCTCACTGATTAAGCATTGGTAACTGTCAGACCAAGTTTACTCATATATA
CTTTAGATTGATTTAAAACTTCATTTTTAATTTAAAAGGATCTAGGTGAAGATCCTTTTTGATAATCTCA
TGACCAAAATCCCTTAACGTGAGTTTTCGTTCCACTGAGCGTCAGACCCCGTAGAAAAGATCAAAGGATC
TTCTTGAGATCCTTTTTTTCTGCGCGTAATCTGCTGCTTGCAAACAAAAAAACCACCGCTACCAGCGGTG
GTTTGTTTGCCGGATCAAGAGCTACCAACTCTTTTTCCGAAGGTAACTGGCTTCAGCAGAGCGCAGATAC
CAAATACTGTTCTTCTAGTGTAGCCGTAGTTAGGCCACCACTTCAAGAACTCTGTAGCACCGCCTACATA
CCTCGCTCTGCTAATCCTGTTACCAGTGGCTGCTGCCAGTGGCGATAAGTCGTGTCTTACCGGGTTGGAC
TCAAGACGATAGTTACCGGATAAGGCGCAGCGGTCGGGCTGAACGGGGGGTTCGTGCACACAGCCCAGCT
TGGAGCGAACGACCTACACCGAACTGAGATACCTACAGCGTGAGCTATGAGAAAGCGCCACGCTTCCCGA
AGGGAGAAAGGCGGACAGGTATCCGGTAAGCGGCAGGGTCGGAACAGGAGAGCGCACGAGGGAGCTTCCA
GGGGGAAACGCCTGGTATCTTTATAGTCCTGTCGGGTTTCGCCACCTCTGACTTGAGCGTCGATTTTTGT
GATGCTCGTCAGGGGGGCGGAGCCTATGGAAAAACGCCAGCAACGCGGCCTTTTTACGGTTCCTGGCCTT
TTGCTGGCCTTTTGCTCACATGT
Features (pLannotate 1.2.2; 20 found; start..end, strand, type, name):
     12..39      +  repeat_region  AAV2 ITR (fragment): inverted terminal repeat of adeno-associated virus serotype 2 inverted
     68..95      +  repeat_region  AAV2 ITR (fragment): inverted terminal repeat of adeno-associated virus serotype 2 inverted
    277..1305    +  CDS            cre: RECR_BPP1 - Experimental evidence at protein level: Swiss-Prot protein existence level 1. Catalyzes site-specific recombination between two 34-base- pair LOXP sites. Its role is to maintain the phage genome as a monomeric unit-copy plasmid in the lysogenic state. From Escherichia phage P1 (Bacteriophage P1).
   1309..1349    +  intron         chimeric intron (fragment): chimera between introns from human β-globin and immunoglobulin heavy chain genes
   1356..1380    +  protein_bind   lox2272 (fragment): Cre-mediated recombination occurs in the 8-bp core sequence (GGATACTT). lox2272 sites are compatible with each other, but incompatible with loxP or loxN sites (Lee and Saito, 1988). Cre recombinase
   1390..1481    +  intron         chimeric intron (fragment): chimera between introns from human β-globin and immunoglobulin heavy chain genes
   1472..3724    +  CDS            NEO1 (fragment): NEO1_HUMAN - Also known as IGDCC2, NGN. Experimental evidence at protein level: Swiss-Prot protein existence level 1. Multi-functional cell surface receptor regulating cell adhesion in many diverse developmental processes, including neural tube and mammary gland formation, myogenesis and angiogenesis. Receptor for members of the BMP, netrin, and repulsive guidance molecule (RGM) families. Netrin-Neogenin interactions result in a chemoattractive axon guidance response and cell-cell adhesion, the interaction between NEO1/Neogenin and RGMa and RGMb induces a chemorepulsive response. From Homo sap
   3731..3796    +  CDS            3xFLAG: three tandem FLAG® epitope tags, followed by an enterokinase cleavage site
   3808..3965    +  misc_feature   WPRE (fragment): woodchuck hepatitis virus posttranscriptional regulatory element
   3971..4055    +  misc_feature   WPRE (fragment): woodchuck hepatitis virus posttranscriptional regulatory element
   4054..4097    -  polyA_signal   SV40 poly(A) signal (fragment): SV40 polyadenylation signal
   4101..4168    -  polyA_signal   SV40 poly(A) signal (fragment): SV40 polyadenylation signal
   4274..4414    +  repeat_region  AAV2 ITR: inverted terminal repeat of adeno-associated virus serotype 2 inverted
   4419..4470    -  misc_feature   bom (fragment): basis of mobility region from pBR322
   4489..4944    +  rep_origin     f1 ori (sequence partly withheld): f1 bacteriophage origin of replication; arrow indicates direction of (+) strand synthesis
   4945..4994    -  misc_feature   bom (fragment): basis of mobility region from pBR322
   5096..5131    -  CDS            rop (fragment): Rop protein, which maintains plasmids at low copy number; rop
   5226..5330    +  promoter       AmpR promoter: bla
   5331..6191    +  CDS            AmpR: β-lactamase; bla; confers resistance to ampicillin, carbenicillin, and related antibiotics
   6362..6950    +  rep_origin     ori: high-copy-number ColE1/pMB1/pBR322/pUC origin of replication
