[The description below was written by a language model from this plasmid's Addgene catalogue record and pLannotate feature annotations shown in this document.]
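Description:
pAAVLINKv1-pCALM1-Cre-3' NEO1 is an AAV transfer plasmid built on the pAAV-hSyn-EGFP backbone. It serves as the 3' half of an AAVLINK pair for delivering human NEO1 (neogenin), a coding sequence too large to fit comfortably in a single AAV genome. It is propagated in E. coli as a high-copy plasmid using a ColE1/pUC-type origin with ampicillin selection (AmpR under its own promoter), and it also carries an f1 origin. A recombination-deficient host strain is listed, consistent with the need to keep the AAV2 inverted terminal repeats stable. One ITR is annotated intact, while the other is detected only as short fragments in the sequencing result.

Between the ITRs, the annotated 7,011 nt sequence shows a Cre recombinase open reading frame. This is followed by pieces of a chimeric β-globin/immunoglobulin intron that flank a lox2272 site, then a partial NEO1 coding sequence fused at its C terminus to 3xFLAG, shortened WPRE segments and an SV40 polyadenylation signal. The catalogue lists the CALM1 promoter, which the feature table does not annotate. It presumably lies in the short unannotated stretch upstream of Cre.

The layout suggests that Cre made from this vector recombines its lox2272 site with a matching site on a partner 5' vector in co-transduced cells. This would join the two halves so that the lox scar sits within an intron and is spliced out, giving full-length FLAG-tagged neogenin. The record does not spell out this mechanism and refers to the associated publication for the corresponding partner vectors. The stated purpose is NEO1 expression as part of a large-cargo, recombination-based AAV gene delivery approach.
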