Addgene plasmid #236701: pAAVLINKv1-pCALM1-Cre-3' NEO1
Purpose: 3' AAVLINK plasmid for NEO1 expression
Depositing lab: Zhonghua Lu. Depositing organization: Shenzhen Institute of Advanced Technology (SIAT), Chinese Academy of Sciences. Publication: AAVLINK: A potent DNA-recombination method for large cargo delivery in gene therapy. Lin J, Lin Y, Liu N, Cao W, Zhang J, Wen S, Zhang Y, Liao W, Hong Z, Lin Y, Liu Q, Liu H, Li Q, Chen B, Li M, Luo Z, Yang L, Yang Y, Zheng SH, Wang Y, Chu H, Hu Y, Qin Y, Luo BX, Tian S, Chen Y, Yan T, Yang L, Wang H, Liu T, Jiang Y, Lu Z. Cell. 2026 Feb 5;189(3):969-986.e17. doi: 10.1016/j.cell.2025.12.039. Epub 2026 Jan 27. PubMed 41605211.
Backbone
  Vector backbone: pAAV-hSyn-EGFP
  Backbone manufacturer: Addgene
  Vector type: AAV, Cre/Lox
Growth in bacteria
  Bacterial resistance: Ampicillin, 100 μg/mL
  Growth temperature: 37°C
  Growth strain: NEB Stable
  Copy number: High Copy
Gene/Insert
  Gene/Insert name: NEO1
  Species: H. sapiens (human)
  Entrez Gene: NEO1 (a.k.a. IGDCC2, NGN, NTN1R2)
  Promoter: pCALM1
  Tag / fusion protein: FLAG (C terminal on insert)
  Cloning method: Restriction Enzyme; 5′ cloning site unknown (unknown if destroyed); 3′ cloning site unknown (unknown if destroyed)
  Sequencing primers: 5′ n/a
Terms and licenses: Academic/Nonprofit Terms; Industry Terms: Not Available to Industry
Depositor comments: See publication for corresponding AAV Link vectors.
How to cite: pAAVLINKv1-pCALM1-Cre-3' NEO1 was a gift from Zhonghua Lu (Addgene plasmid # 236701 ; http://n2t.net/addgene:236701 ; RRID:Addgene_236701)
